>Addgene plasmid #191858 | pCRISPR3_BC3 | addgene full sequence | sequence record 379160 | Addgene NGS Result
TGGAACCCGACGAACGTGTATGTTTCACTACGTGTGGCGTCCTGGACAGGGGATCGCTTAACACCAACTG
GTTTTCAGGCGATGGGTAGCCGCAGCACAGTGAAGACACGGCTATCCATACTAGATAGAGAACCTCCGAT
AATGCTGCTACCGTTTTCTAATCTTGACGATCTGTCGGCCATTATTAGTACAGCGAGGCAACCCATGCAC
GGATCCCCACCGAGACCTTTGGTCTCAACCTCTCGAGGTGAAGACGAAAGGGGCATACATAACATGGAGT
CGTACGCCTCGTGATACGCCTATTTTTATAGGTTAATGTCATGATAATAATGGTTTCTTAGACGTCGGAA
TTGCCAGCTGGGGCGCCCTCTGGTAAGGTTGGGAAGCCCTGCAAAGTAAACTGGATGGCTTTCTTGCCGC
CAAGGATCTGATGGCGCAGGGGATCAAGATCTGATCAAGAGACAGGATGAGGATCGTTTCGCATGATTGA
ACAAGATGGATTGCACGCAGGTTCTCCGGCCGCTTGGGTGGAGAGGCTATTCGGCTATGACTGGGCACAA
CAGACAATCGGCTGCTCTGATGCCGCCGTGTTCCGGCTGTCAGCGCAGGGGCGCCCGGTTCTTTTTGTCA
AGACCGACCTGTCCGGTGCCCTGAATGAACTGCAGGACGAGGCAGCGCGGCTATCGTGGCTGGCCACGAC
GGGCGTTCCTTGCGCAGCTGTGCTCGACGTTGTCACTGAAGCGGGAAGGGACTGGCTGCTATTGGGCGAA
GTGCCGGGGCAGGATCTCCTGTCATCTCACCTTGCTCCTGCCGAGAAAGTATCCATCATGGCTGATGCAA
TGCGGCGGCTGCATACGCTTGATCCGGCTACCTGCCCATTCGACCACCAAGCGAAACATCGCATCGAGCG
AGCACGTACTCGGATGGAAGCCGGTCTTGTCGATCAGGATGATCTGGACGAAGAGCATCAGGGGCTCGCG
CCAGCCGAACTGTTCGCCAGGCTCAAGGCGCGCATGCCCGACGGCGAGGATCTCGTCGTGACCCATGGCG
ATGCCTGCTTGCCGAATATCATGGTGGAAAATGGCCGCTTTTCTGGATTCATCGACTGTGGCCGGCTGGG
TGTGGCGGACCGCTATCAGGACATAGCGTTGGCTACCCGTGATATTGCTGAAGAGCTTGGCGGCGAATGG
GCTGACCGCTTCCTCGTGCTTTACGGTATCGCCGCTCCCGATTCGCAGCGCATCGCCTTCTATCGCCTTC
TTGACGAGTTCTTCTGAGCGGGACTCTGGGGTTCGAGAGCTCGCTTGGACTCCTGTTGATAGATCCAGTA
ATGACCTCAGAACTCCATCTGGATTTGTTCAGAACGCTCGGTTGCCGCCGGGCGTTTTTTATTGGTGAGA
ATCCAAGCACTAGTCATGACCAAAATCCCTTAACGTGAGTTTTCGTTCCACTGAGCGTCAGACCCCGTAG
AAAAGATCAAAGGATCTTCTTGAGATCCTTTTTTTCTGCGCGTAATCTGCTGCTTGCAAACAAAAAAACC
ACCGCTACCAGCGGTGGTTTGTTTGCCGGATCAAGAGCTACCAACTCTTTTTCCGAAGGTAACTGGCTTC
AGCAGAGCGCAGATACCAAATACTGTCCTTCTAGTGTAGCCGTAGTTAGGCCACCACTTCAAGAACTCTG
TAGCACCGCCTACATACCTCGCTCTGCTAATCCTGTTACCAGTGGCTGCTGCCAGTGGCGATAAGTCGTG
TCTTACCGGGTTGGACTCAAGACGATAGTTACCGGATAAGGCGCAGCGGTCGGGCTGAACGGGGGGTTCG
TGCACACAGCCCAGCTTGGAGCGAACGACCTACACCGAACTGAGATACCTACAGCGTGAGCTATGAGAAA
GCGCCACGCTTCCCGAAGGGAGAAAGGCGGACAGGTATCCGGTAAGCGGCAGGGTCGGAACAGGAGAGCG
CACGAGGGAGCTTCCAGGGGGAAACGCCTGGTATCTTTATAGTCCTGTCGGGTTTCGCCACCTCTGACTT
GAGCGTCGATTTTTGTGATGCTCGTCAGGGGGGCGGAGCCTATGGAAAAACGCCAGCAACGCGGCCTTTT
TACGGTTCCTGGCCTTTTGCTGGCCTTTTGCTCACATGTTCTTTCCTGCGTTATCCCCTGATTCTGTGGA
TAACCGTATTACCGCCTTTGAGTGAGCTGATACCGCTCGCCGCAGCCGAACGCCCTAGGTCTAGGGCGGC
GGATTTGTCCTACTCAGGAGAGCGTTCACCGACAAACAACAGATAAAACGAAAGGCCCAGTCTTTCGACT
GAGCCTTTCGTTTTATTTGATGCCTCTAGCACGCGTACCACAAT
Features (pLannotate 1.2.2; 5 found; start..end, strand, type, name):
    332..451     +  CDS            tnpA (fragment): TN5P_ECOLX - Also known as tnp. Experimental evidence at protein level: Swiss-Prot protein existence level 1. Mediates transposition of transposon Tn5 by a 'cut and paste' mechanism. First, the monomeric transposase binds the 19 bp inverted DNA repeats flanking the transposon. Then, dimerization of the DNA- bound transposase creates a synaptic DNA complex. After nicking of the first DNA strand, excision of the transposon proceeds through a series of intermediates. The transposase then mediates the insertion of the transposon at a new site by strand transfer. The activity of the wild- type tran
    483..1274    +  CDS            neo: KKA2_KLEPN - Also known as kan, nptII. Experimental evidence at protein level: Swiss-Prot protein existence level 1. Resistance to kanamycin, neomycin, paromomycin, ribostamycin, butirosin and gentamicin B. From Klebsiella pneumoniae.
   1308..1402    +  terminator     lambda t0 terminator: transcription terminator from phage lambda
   1490..2078    +  rep_origin     ori: high-copy-number ColE1/pMB1/pBR322/pUC origin of replication
   2243..2329    -  terminator     rrnB T1 terminator: Escherichia coli rrnB; transcription terminator T1 from the E. coli rrnB gene
