[The description below was written by a language model from this plasmid's Addgene catalogue record and pLannotate feature annotations shown in this document.]
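Description:
pCRISPR3_BC3 is a small (about 2.35 kb) empty E. coli vector built on the pCRISPR3 backbone and designed to express sgRNAs for CRISPR interference. It replicates from a high-copy ColE1/pUC-type origin and is selected with kanamycin through a constitutively expressed neo (nptII) aminoglycoside phosphotransferase gene, which is followed by a phage lambda t0 terminator. A short annotated fragment of the Tn5 transposase gene immediately upstream of neo is most likely residual Tn5-derived sequence carried along with the resistance cassette rather than a functional element. An rrnB T1 terminator lies on the opposite strand near the end of the record. No dCas9 or other Cas gene is annotated, so the effector protein would have to be supplied from elsewhere.

The plasmid carries no insert. Two BsaI sites, recorded as retained after cloning, define the position where an sgRNA or sgRNA array is inserted. The automated feature table does not annotate the sgRNA promoter, the cloning site or the guide scaffold, so their identity and position are not given in the record. The defining feature of this version is a six-nucleotide barcode placed close to the sgRNA insertion region, so that a single sequencing read captures both the guide identity and the plasmid backbone identity. Using differently barcoded siblings of this vector lets biological replicates be pooled in one mixed CRISPRi growth experiment and demultiplexed afterwards. The backbone also contains orthogonal priming sites specific to pCRISPR3, allowing selective amplification of these plasmids from a mixed plasmid pool generated during library construction. It was used in work on titrating gene expression and modelling epistasis in bacterial growth rate.
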