Addgene plasmid #191858: pCRISPR3_BC3
Purpose: (Empty Backbone) Barcoded plasmid with BsaI sites to clone sgRNA. The 6-nucleotide barcode (sequence: GCATGG) near the sgRNA insert region enables demultiplexing replicates while sequencing the sgRNA region.
Depositing lab: Kimberly Reynolds. Depositing organization: University of Texas Southwestern Medical Center. Publication: A continuous epistasis model for predicting growth rate given combinatorial variation in gene expression and environment. Otto RM, Turska-Nowak A, Brown PM, Reynolds KA. Cell Syst. 2024 Feb 21;15(2):134-148.e7. doi: 10.1016/j.cels.2024.01.003. Epub 2024 Feb 9. PubMed 38340730.
Backbone
  Vector backbone: pCRISPR3
  Backbone size (bp): 2354
  Vector type: CRISPR
Growth in bacteria
  Bacterial resistance: Kanamycin, 50 μg/mL
  Growth temperature: 37°C
  Growth strain: DH5alpha
  Copy number: High Copy
Gene/Insert
  Gene/Insert name: None
  Cloning method: Restriction Enzyme; 5′ cloning site BsaI (not destroyed); 3′ cloning site BsaI (not destroyed)
  Sequencing primers: 5′ CTTCACCTCGAGAGGTTTGACAG; 3′ CCATTATTAGTACAGCGAGGCAAC
Terms and licenses: Academic/Nonprofit Terms; Industry Terms: Not Available to Industry
Depositor comments: Please visit for https://www.biorxiv.org/content/10.1101/2022.08.19.504444v1 bioRxiv preprint. This E. coli plasmid is an empty vector used to express CRISPRi sgRNAs and constitutively expresses a selectable KanR gene. It contains a 6-nucleotide barcode (sequence: GCATGG) near the sgRNA insert region. This can be used to sequence an sgRNA array and the plasmid barcode in a single NGS read, thus assigning a paired sgRNA identity and plasmid backbone identity. This internal barcoding strategy enables a single, mixed CRISPRi experiment to contain biological replicates, identified using distinct plasmid barcodes. It also contains orthogonal priming sites specific to the pCRISPR3 plasmid backbone, which can be used to specifically amplify pCRISPR3 plasmids from a mixed plasmid pool (generated during the cloning methods described in the publications below). See the following publications for details and cloning information: Mathis et al., A simplified strategy for titrating gene expression reveals new relationships between genotype, environment, and bacterial growth. https://pubmed.ncbi.nlm.nih.gov/33221881/ Otto et al., A continuous epistasis model for predicting growth rate given combinatorial variation in gene expression and environment.
How to cite: pCRISPR3_BC3 was a gift from Kimberly Reynolds (Addgene plasmid # 191858 ; http://n2t.net/addgene:191858 ; RRID:Addgene_191858)
